>Addgene plasmid #142121 | TFORF2569 | addgene full sequence | sequence record 454932 | Addgene NGS Result
TTAATGTAGTCTTATGCAATACTCTTGTAGTCTTGCAACATGGTAACGATGAGTTAGCAACATGCCTTAC
AAGGAGAGAAAAAGCACCGTGCATGCCGATTGGTGGAAGTAAGGTGGTACGATCGTGCCTTATTAGGAAG
GCAACAGACGGGTCTGACATGGATTGGACGAACCACTGAATTGCCGCATTGCAGAGATATTGTATTTAAG
TGCCTAGCTCGATACATAAACGGGTCTCTCTGGTTAGACCAGATCTGAGCCTGGGAGCTCTCTGGCTAAC
TAGGGAACCCACTGCTTAAGCCTCAATAAAGCTTGCCTTGAGTGCTTCAAGTAGTGTGTGCCCGTCTGTT
GTGTGACTCTGGTAACTAGAGATCCCTCAGACCCTTTTAGTCAGTGTGGAAAATCTCTAGCAGTGGCGCC
CGAACAGGGACTTGAAAGCGAAAGGGAAACCAGAGGAGCTCTCTCGACGCAGGACTCGGCTTGCTGAAGC
GCGCACGGCAAGAGGCGAGGGGCGGCGACTGGTGAGTACGCCAAAAATTTTGACTAGCGGAGGCTAGAAG
GAGAGAGATGGGTGCGAGAGCGTCAGTATTAAGCGGGGGAGAATTAGATCGCGATGGGAAAAAATTCGGT
TAAGGCCAGGGGGAAAGAAAAAATATAAATTAAAACATATAGTATGGGCAAGCAGGGAGCTAGAACGATT
CGCAGTTAATCCTGGCCTGTTAGAAACATCAGAAGGCTGTAGACAAATACTGGGACAGCTACAACCATCC
CTTCAGACAGGATCAGAAGAACTTAGATCATTATATAATACAGTAGCAACCCTCTATTGTGTGCATCAAA
GGATAGAGATAAAAGACACCAAGGAAGCTTTAGACAAGATAGAGGAAGAGCAAAACAAAAGTAAGACCAC
CGCACAGCAAGCGGCCGCTGATCTTCAGACCTGGAGGAGGAGATATGAGGGACAATTGGAGAAGTGAATT
ATATAAATATAAAGTAGTAAAAATTGAACCATTAGGAGTAGCACCCACCAAGGCAAAGAGAAGAGTGGTG
CAGAGAGAAAAAAGAGCAGTGGGAATAGGAGCTTTGTTCCTTGGGTTCTTGGGAGCAGCAGGAAGCACTA
TGGGCGCAGCGTCAATGACGCTGACGGTACAGGCCAGACAATTATTGTCTGGTATAGTGCAGCAGCAGAA
CAATTTGCTGAGGGCTATTGAGGCGCAACAGCATCTGTTGCAACTCACAGTCTGGGGCATCAAGCAGCTC
CAGGCAAGAATCCTGGCTGTGGAAAGATACCTAAAGGATCAACAGCTCCTGGGGATTTGGGGTTGCTCTG
GAAAACTCATTTGCACCACTGCTGTGCCTTGGAATGCTAGTTGGAGTAATAAATCTCTGGAACAGATTTG
GAATCACACGACCTGGATGGAGTGGGACAGAGAAATTAACAATTACACAAGCTTAATACACTCCTTAATT
GAAGAATCGCAAAACCAGCAAGAAAAGAATGAACAAGAATTATTGGAATTAGATAAATGGGCAAGTTTGT
GGAATTGGTTTAACATAACAAATTGGCTGTGGTATATAAAATTATTCATAATGATAGTAGGAGGCTTGGT
AGGTTTAAGAATAGTTTTTGCTGTACTTTCTATAGTGAATAGAGTTAGGCAGGGATATTCACCATTATCG
TTTCAGACCCACCTCCCAACCCCGAGGGGACCCATGCATTGCATCTCAATTAGTCAGCAACCAGGTGTGG
AAAGTCCCCAGGCTCCCCAGCAGGCAGAAGTATGCAAAGCATGCGTCTCAATTAGTCAGCAACCATAGTC
CCGCCCCTAACTCCGCCCATCCCGCCCCTAACTCCGCCCAGTTCCGCCCATTCTCCGCCCCATGGCTGAC
TAATTTTTTTTATTTATGCAGAGGCCGAGGCCGCCTCGGCCTCTGAGCTATTCCAGAAGTAGTGAGGAGG
CTTTTTTGGAGGCCTAGGCTTTTGCAAAAAGCTTTCTAGAGGTACCACCGGAGCTTACCATGACCGAGTA
CAAGCCCACGGTGCGCCTCGCCACCCGCGACGACGTCCCCAGGGCCGTACGCACCCTCGCCGCCGCGTTC
GCCGACTACCCCGCCACGCGCCACACCGTCGATCCGGACCGCCACATCGAGCGGGTCACCGAGCTGCAAG
AACTCTTCCTCACGCGCGTCGGGCTCGACATCGGCAAGGTGTGGGTCGCGGACGACGGCGCCGCCGTGGC
GGTCTGGACCACGCCGGAGAGCGTCGAAGCGGGGGCGGTGTTCGCCGAGATCGGCCCGCGCATGGCCGAG
TTGAGCGGTTCCCGGCTGGCCGCGCAGCAACAGATGGAAGGCCTCCTGGCGCCGCACCGGCCCAAGGAGC
CCGCGTGGTTCCTGGCCACCGTCGGCGTCTCGCCCGACCACCAGGGCAAGGGTCTGGGCAGCGCCGTCGT
GCTCCCCGGAGTGGAGGCGGCCGAGCGCGCCGGGGTGCCCGCCTTCCTGGAGACCTCCGCGCCCCGCAAC
CTCCCCTTCTACGAGCGGCTCGGCTTCACCGTCACCGCCGACGTCGAGGTGCCCGAAGGACCGCGCACCT
GGTGCATGACCCGCAAGCCCGGTGCCAGTTAACGAATTCTAGATCTTGAGACAAATGGCAGTATTCATCC
ACAATTTTAAAAGAAAAGGGGGGATTGGGGGGTACAGTGCAGGGGAAAGAATAGTAGACATAATAGCAAC
AGACATACAAACTAAAGAATTACAAAAACAAATTACAAAAATTCAAAATTTTCGGGTTTATTACAGGGAC
AGCAGAGATCCACTTTGGCGCCGGCTCGAGGCCTGCAGGTGCAAAGATGGATAAAGTTTTAAACAGAGAG
GAATCTTTGCAGCTAATGGACCTTCTAGGTCTTGAAAGGAGTGGGAATTGGCTCCGGTGCCCGTCAGTGG
GCAGAGCGCACATCGCCCACAGTCCCCGAGAAGTTGGGGGGAGGGGTCGGCAATTGAACCGGTGCCTAGA
GAAGGTGGCGCGGGGTAAACTGGGAAAGTGATGTCGTGTACTGGCTCCGCCTTTTTCCCGAGGGTGGGGG
AGAACCGTATATAAGTGCAGTAGTCGCCGTGAACGTTCTTTTTCGCAACGGGTTTGCCGCCAGAACACAG
GTAAGTGCCGTGTGTGGTTCCCGCGGGCCTGGCCTCTTTACGGGTTATGGCCCTTGCGTGCCTTGAATTA
CTTCCACCTGGCTGCAGTACGTGATTCTTGATCCCGAGCTTCGGGTTGGAAGTGGGTGGGAGAGTTCGAG
GCCTTGCGCTTAAGGAGCCCCTTCGCCTCGTGCTTGAGTTGAGGCCTGGCCTGGGCGCTGGGGCCGCCGC
GTGCGAATCTGGTGGCACCTTCGCGCCTGTCTCGCTGCTTTCGATAAGTCTCTAGCCATTTAAAATTTTT
GATGACCTGCTGCGACGCTTTTTTTCTGGCAAGATAGTCTTGTAAATGCGGGCCAAGATCTGCACACTGG
TATTTCGGTTTTTGGGGCCGCGGGCGGCGACGGGGCCCGTGCGTCCCAGCGCACATGTTCGGCGAGGCGG
GGCCTGCGAGCGCGGCCACCGAGAATCGGACGGGGGTAGTCTCAAGCTGGCCGGCCTGCTCTGGTGCCTG
GCCTCGCGCCGCCGTGTATCGCCCCGCCCTGGGCGGCAAGGCTGGCCCGGTCGGCACCAGTTGCGTGAGC
GGAAAGATGGCCGCTTCCCGGCCCTGCTGCAGGGAGCTCAAAATGGAGGACGCGGCGCTCGGGAGAGCGG
GCGGGTGAGTCACCCACACAAAGGAAAAGGGCCTTTCCGTCCTCAGCCGTCGCTTCATGTGACTCCACGG
AGTACCGGGCGCCGTCCAGGCACCTCGATTAGTTCTCGAGCTTTTGGAGTACGTCGTCTTTAGGTTGGGG
GGAGGGGTTTTATGCGATGGAGTTTCCCCACACTGAGTGGGTGGAGACTGAAGTTAGGCCAGCTTGGCAC
TTGATGTAATTCTCCTTGGAATTTGCCCTTTTTGAGTTTGGATCTTGGTTCATTCTCAAGCCTCAGACAG
TGGTTCAAAGTTTTTTTCTTCCATTTCAGGTGTCGTGAGGCTAGCACCGCCACCATGGACATTCCCTTGG
ACCTTTCTTCATCCGCTGGCTCAGGCAAGAGAAGGAGAAGGGGCAACCTACCCAAGGAGTCTGTGCAGAT
TCTTCGGGATTGGCTGTATGAGCACCGTTACAATGCCTATCCTTCAGAGCAAGAAAAAGCGTTGCTGTCC
CAGCAAACACACCTGTCTACGCTACAGGTCTGTAACTGGTTCATCAACGCCCGCCGCAGGCTCCTCCCTG
ACATGCTGAGAAAGGATGGCAAAGATCCAAATCAGTTCACAATTTCCCGCCGTGGGGCCAAGATTTCTGA
AACGAGCTCTGTGGAGTCCGTGATGGGCATCAAAAACTTCATGCCAGCTCTAGAGGAGACCCCATTTCAT
TCCTGTACAGCTGGGCCAAACCCAACCCTAGGGAGGCCACTGTCTCCTAAGCCGTCATCCCCGGGATCAG
TTTTGGCTCGTCCATCAGTGATCTGCCATACCACTGTGACTGCATTGAAAGATGTCCCTTTCTCTCTCTG
CCAGTCGGTCGGTGTGGGACAAAACACAGATATACAGCAGATAGCGGCCAAAAACTTCACAGACACCTCT
CTCATGTACCCAGAGGACACTTGTAAATCTGGACCAAGTACGAATACACAGAGTGGTCTTTTCAACACTC
CTCCCCCTACTCCACCGGACCTCAACCAGGACTTCAGTGGATTTCAGCTTCTAGTGGATGTTGCACTCAA
ACGGGCTGCAGAGATGGAGCTTCAGGCAAAACTTACAGCTTAGTAATGAACTAGTCCGTAACTTGAAAGT
ATTTCGATTTCTTGGCTTTATATATCTTGTGGAAAGGACGATCCCGAGTCATCCGGCGCAGTTGTACGCG
TTAAGTCGACAATCAACCTCTGGATTACAAAATTTGTGAAAGATTGACTGGTATTCTTAACTATGTTGCT
CCTTTTACGCTATGTGGATACGCTGCTTTAATGCCTTTGTATCATGCTATTGCTTCCCGTATGGCTTTCA
TTTTCTCCTCCTTGTATAAATCCTGGTTGCTGTCTCTTTATGAGGAGTTGTGGCCCGTTGTCAGGCAACG
TGGCGTGGTGTGCACTGTGTTTGCTGACGCAACCCCCACTGGTTGGGGCATTGCCACCACCTGTCAGCTC
CTTTCCGGGACTTTCGCTTTCCCCCTCCCTATTGCCACGGCGGAACTCATCGCCGCCTGCCTTGCCCGCT
GCTGGACAGGGGCTCGGCTGTTGGGCACTGACAATTCCGTGGTGTTGTCGGGGAAATCATCGTCCTTTCC
TTGGCTGCTCGCCTGTGTTGCCACCTGGATTCTGCGCGGGACGTCCTTCTGCTACGTCCCTTCGGCCCTC
AATCCAGCGGACCTTCCTTCCCGCGGCCTGCTGCCGGCTCTGCGGCCTCTTCCGCGTCTTCGCCTTCGCC
CTCAGACGAGTCGGATCTCCCTTTGGGCCGCCTCCCCGCGTCGACTTTAAGACCAATGACTTACAAGGCA
GCTGTAGATCTTAGCCACTTTTTAAAAGAAAAGGGGGGACTGGAAGGGCTAATTCACTCCCAACGAAGAC
AAGATCTGCTTTTTGCTTGTACTGGGTCTCTCTGGTTAGACCAGATCTGAGCCTGGGAGCTCTCTGGCTA
ACTAGGGAACCCACTGCTTAAGCCTCAATAAAGCTTGCCTTGAGTGCTTCAAGTAGTGTGTGCCCGTCTG
TTGTGTGACTCTGGTAACTAGAGATCCCTCAGACCCTTTTAGTCAGTGTGGAAAATCTCTAGCAGTACGT
ATAGTAGTTCATGTCATCTTATTATTCAGTATTTATAACTTGCAAAGAAATGAATATCAGAGAGTGAGAG
GAACTTGTTTATTGCAGCTTATAATGGTTACAAATAAAGCAATAGCATCACAAATTTCACAAATAAAGCA
TTTTTTTCACTGCATTCTAGTTGTGGTTTGTCCAAACTCATCAATGTATCTTATCATGTCTGGCTCTAGC
TATCCCGCCCCTAACTCCGCCCATCCCGCCCCTAACTCCGCCCAGTTCCGCCCATTCTCCGCCCCATGGC
TGACTAATTTTTTTTATTTATGCAGAGGCCGAGGCCGCCTCGGCCTCTGAGCTATTCCAGAAGTAGTGAG
GAGGCTTTTTTGGAGGCCTAGGGACGTACCCAATTCGCCCTATAGTGAGTCGTATTACGCGCGCTCACTG
GCCGTCGTTTTACAACGTCGTGACTGGGAAAACCCTGGCGTTACCCAACTTAATCGCCTTGCAGCACATC
CCCCTTTCGCCAGCTGGCGTAATAGCGAAGAGGCCCGCACCGATCGCCCTTCCCAACAGTTGCGCAGCCT
GAATGGCGAATGGG
[124 nt withheld, positions 6455-6578]
C
[91 nt withheld, positions 6580-6670]
A
[49 nt withheld, positions 6672-6720]
CCTTTGACGTTGGAGTCCACGTTCTTT
[37 nt withheld, positions 6748-6784]
ACCCTATCTCGGTCTATTCTTTTGATTTATAAGGGATTTTGCCGATTTCGGCCTATTGGTTAAAAAATGA
GCTGATTTAACAAAAATTTAACGCGAATTTTAACAAAATATTAACGCTTACAATTTAGGTGGCACTTTTC
GGGGAAATGTGCGCGGAACCCCTATTTGTTTATTTTTCTAAATACATTCAAATATGTATCCGCTCATGAG
ACAATAACCCTGATAAATGCTTCAATAATATTGAAAAAGGAAGAGTATGAGTATTCAACATTTCCGTGTC
GCCCTTATTCCCTTTTTTGCGGCATTTTGCCTTCCTGTTTTTGCTCACCCAGAAACGCTGGTGAAAGTAA
AAGATGCTGAAGATCAGTTGGGTGCACGAGTGGGTTACATCGAACTGGATCTCAACAGCGGTAAGATCCT
TGAGAGTTTTCGCCCCGAAGAACGTTTTCCAATGATGAGCACTTTTAAAGTTCTGCTATGTGGCGCGGTA
TTATCCCGTATTGACGCCGGGCAAGAGCAACTCGGTCGCCGCATACACTATTCTCAGAATGACTTGGTTG
AGTACTCACCAGTCACAGAAAAGCATCTTACGGATGGCATGACAGTAAGAGAATTATGCAGTGCTGCCAT
AACCATGAGTGATAACACTGCGGCCAACTTACTTCTGACAACGATCGGAGGACCGAAGGAGCTAACCGCT
TTTTTGCACAACATGGGGGATCATGTAACTCGCCTTGATCGTTGGGAACCGGAGCTGAATGAAGCCATAC
CAAACGACGAGCGTGACACCACGATGCCTGTAGCAATGGCAACAACGTTGCGCAAACTATTAACTGGCGA
ACTACTTACTCTAGCTTCCCGGCAACAATTAATAGACTGGATGGAGGCGGATAAAGTTGCAGGACCACTT
CTGCGCTCGGCCCTTCCGGCTGGCTGGTTTATTGCTGATAAATCTGGAGCCGGTGAGCGTGGGTCTCGCG
GTATCATTGCAGCACTGGGGCCAGATGGTAAGCCCTCCCGTATCGTAGTTATCTACACGACGGGGAGTCA
GGCAACTATGGATGAACGAAATAGACAGATCGCTGAGATAGGTGCCTCACTGATTAAGCATTGGTAACTG
TCAGACCAAGTTTACTCATATATACTTTAGATTGATTTAAAACTTCATTTTTAATTTAAAAGGATCTAGG
TGAAGATCCTTTTTGATAATCTCATGACCAAAATCCCTTAACGTGAGTTTTCGTTCCACTGAGCGTCAGA
CCCCGTAGAAAAGATCAAAGGATCTTCTTGAGATCCTTTTTTTCTGCGCGTAATCTGCTGCTTGCAAACA
AAAAAACCACCGCTACCAGCGGTGGTTTGTTTGCCGGATCAAGAGCTACCAACTCTTTTTCCGAAGGTAA
CTGGCTTCAGCAGAGCGCAGATACCAAATACTGTTCTTCTAGTGTAGCCGTAGTTAGGCCACCACTTCAA
GAACTCTGTAGCACCGCCTACATACCTCGCTCTGCTAATCCTGTTACCAGTGGCTGCTGCCAGTGGCGAT
AAGTCGTGTCTTACCGGGTTGGACTCAAGACGATAGTTACCGGATAAGGCGCAGCGGTCGGGCTGAACGG
GGGGTTCGTGCACACAGCCCAGCTTGGAGCGAACGACCTACACCGAACTGAGATACCTACAGCGTGAGCT
ATGAGAAAGCGCCACGCTTCCCGAAGGGAGAAAGGCGGACAGGTATCCGGTAAGCGGCAGGGTCGGAACA
GGAGAGCGCACGAGGGAGCTTCCAGGGGGAAACGCCTGGTATCTTTATAGTCCTGTCGGGTTTCGCCACC
TCTGACTTGAGCGTCGATTTTTGTGATGCTCGTCAGGGGGGCGGAGCCTATGGAAAAACGCCAGCAACGC
GGCCTTTTTACGGTTCCTGGCCTTTTGCTGGCCTTTTGCTCACATGTTCTTTCCTGCGTTATCCCCTGAT
TCTGTGGATAACCGTATTACCGCCTTTGAGTGAGCTGATACCGCTCGCCGCAGCCGAACGACCGAGCGCA
GCGAGTCAGTGAGCGAGGAAGCGGAAGAGCGCCCAATACGCAAACCGCCTCTCCCCGCGCGTTGGCCGAT
TCATTAATGCAGCTGGCACGACAGGTTTCCCGACTGGAAAGCGGGCAGTGAGCGCAACGCAATTAATGTG
AGTTAGCTCACTCATTAGGCACCCCAGGCTTTACACTTTATGCTTCCGGCTCGTATGTTGTGTGGAATTG
TGAGCGGATAACAATTTCACACAGGAAACAGCTATGACCATGATTACGCCAAGCGCGCAATTAACCCTCA
CTAAAGGGAACAAAAGCTGGAGCTGCAAGC
Features (pLannotate 1.2.2; 31 found; start..end, strand, type, name):
      5..231     +  promoter       RSV promoter: Rous sarcoma virus enhancer/promoter
    232..412     +  LTR            5' LTR (truncated): truncated 5' long terminal repeat (LTR) from HIV-1
    459..584     +  misc_feature   HIV-1 Ψ: packaging signal of human immunodeficiency virus type 1
    568..931     +  CDS            HIV-1 gag (fragment): gag protein from human immunodeficiency virus 1; gag
   1077..1310    +  misc_feature   RRE: The Rev response element (RRE) of HIV-1 allows for Rev-dependent mRNA export from the nucleus to the cytoplasm.
   1687..1713    +  CDS            Rev (fragment): human immunodeficiency virus 1 (HIV-1) Rev protein; rev; enhances nuclear export of unspliced and incompletely spliced viral mRNAs
   1720..1743    +  promoter       SV40 promoter (fragment): SV40 early promoter
   1744..1815    +  promoter       SV40 promoter (fragment): SV40 enhancer and early promoter
   1839..1974    +  rep_origin     SV40 ori: SV40 origin of replication
   2020..2616    +  CDS            PuroR (fragment): puromycin N-acetyltransferase; pac from Streptomyces; confers resistance to puromycin
   2665..2782    +  misc_feature   cPPT/CTS: central polypurine tract and central termination sequence of HIV-1
   2847..2913    +  CDS            small t antigen (fragment): SV40 (simian virus 40) small t antigen
   2920..4098    +  promoter       EF-1α promoter: strong constitutive promoter for human elongation factor EF-1α
   4112..4870    +  CDS            Tgif1 (fragment): TGIF1_MOUSE - Also known as Tgif. Experimental evidence at protein level: Swiss-Prot protein existence level 1. Binds to a retinoid X receptor (RXR) responsive element from the cellular retinol-binding protein II promoter (CRBPII-RXRE). Inhibits the 9-cis-retinoic acid-dependent RXR alpha transcription activation of the retinoic acid responsive element. May participate in the transmission of nuclear signals during development and in the adult, as illustrated by the down-modulation of the RXR alpha activities (By similarity). From Mus musculus (Mouse).
   4886..4939    +  promoter       U6 promoter (fragment): RNA polymerase III promoter for human U6 snRNA
   4981..5569    +  misc_feature   WPRE: woodchuck hepatitis virus posttranscriptional regulatory element
   5620..5639    +  misc_feature   cPPT/CTS (fragment): central polypurine tract and central termination sequence of HIV-1
   5641..5874    +  LTR            3' LTR (ΔU3): self-inactivating 3' long terminal repeat (LTR) from HIV-1
   5952..6073    +  polyA_signal   SV40 poly(A) signal: SV40 polyadenylation signal
   6113..6248    +  rep_origin     SV40 ori: SV40 origin of replication
   6269..6287    -  promoter       T7 promoter: promoter for bacteriophage T7 RNA polymerase
   6295..6450    +  CDS            lacZα (fragment): LacZα fragment of β-galactosidase; lacZ fragment
   6455..6883    +  rep_origin     f1 ori (sequence partly withheld): f1 bacteriophage origin of replication; arrow indicates direction of (+) strand synthesis
   6936..7040    +  promoter       AmpR promoter: bla
   7041..7901    +  CDS            AmpR: β-lactamase; bla; confers resistance to ampicillin, carbenicillin, and related antibiotics
   8072..8660    +  rep_origin     ori: high-copy-number ColE1/pMB1/pBR322/pUC origin of replication
   8843..8935    +  CDS            lacI (fragment): lac repressor; lacI; The lac repressor binds to the lac operator to inhibit transcription in E. coli. This inhibition can be relieved by adding lactose or isopropyl-β-D-thiogalactopyranoside (IPTG).
   8948..8969    +  protein_bind   CAP binding site: CAP binding activates transcription in the presence of cAMP. E. coli catabolite activator protein
   8984..9014    +  promoter       lac promoter: promoter for the E. coli lac operon
   9022..9038    +  protein_bind   lac operator: The lac repressor binds to the lac operator to inhibit transcription in E. coli. This inhibition can be relieved by adding lactose or isopropyl-β-D-thiogalactopyranoside (IPTG). lac repressor encoded by lacI
   9083..9101    +  promoter       T3 promoter: promoter for bacteriophage T3 RNA polymerase
