[The description below was written by a language model from this plasmid's Addgene catalogue record and pLannotate feature annotations shown in this document.]
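Description:
TFORF2569 is a third-generation-style, self-inactivating lentiviral expression plasmid built on the pLX_TRC317 backbone, carrying the human transcription factor TGIF1 as its open reading frame. It is propagated in E. coli through a high-copy ColE1/pUC-type origin with ampicillin selection from the β-lactamase gene. An f1 origin and residual lac/T7/T3 cloning-vector elements are also present in the bacterial portion. The depositor notes that the plasmid can recombine, which is a common issue with LTR-containing vectors.

The viral genome is transcribed from an RSV promoter fused to a truncated HIV-1 5' LTR. It contains the Ψ packaging signal, a gag fragment, the Rev response element for Rev-dependent nuclear export, a cPPT/CTS element and a ΔU3 3' LTR that disables LTR promoter activity after integration. An SV40 poly(A) signal follows the 3' LTR. Within this frame, an SV40 early promoter drives puromycin N-acetyltransferase for selection of transduced mammalian cells. The strong constitutive EF-1α promoter drives the TGIF1 ORF, with a WPRE downstream to enhance transcript stability and expression. The automated annotation labels the ORF by homology to the mouse Tgif1 protein, but the catalogue records it as a synthesized human sequence matching several TGIF1 transcript isoforms.

According to the record, each plasmid in this collection carries a unique 24-bp barcode, although it is not annotated in the feature table. The barcode allows the overexpressed transcription factor to be identified in pooled screens, such as those assessing directed differentiation.
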