Addgene plasmid #142121: TFORF2569
Purpose: Lentiviral vector for overexpressing transcription factor ORFs with unique 24-bp barcodes. Barcodes facilitate identification of transcription factors in pooled screens.
Depositing lab: Feng Zhang. Depositing organization: Broad Institute. Publication: A transcription factor atlas of directed differentiation. Joung J, Ma S, Tay T, Geiger-Schuller KR, Kirchgatterer PC, Verdine VK, Guo B, Arias-Garcia MA, Allen WE, Singh A, Kuksenko O, Abudayyeh OO, Gootenberg JS, Fu Z, Macrae RK, Buenrostro JD, Regev A, Zhang F. Cell. 2023 Jan 5;186(1):209-229.e26. doi: 10.1016/j.cell.2022.11.026. PubMed 36608654.
Backbone
  Vector backbone: pLX_TRC317
  Backbone manufacturer: Broad Institute Genetic Perturbation Platform
  Backbone size w/o insert (bp): 8264
  Vector type: Mammalian Expression, Lentiviral
  Selectable markers: Puromycin
Growth in bacteria
  Bacterial resistance: Ampicillin, 100 μg/mL
  Growth temperature: 30°C
  Growth strain: NEB Stable
  Copy number: High Copy
Gene/Insert
  Gene/Insert name: TGIF1
  Species: H. sapiens (human)
  Insert size (bp): 860
  Entrez Gene: TGIF1 (a.k.a. HPE4, TGIF)
  Promoter: EF1a
  Cloning method: Unknown
  Sequencing primers: 5′ GGGTGGAGACTGAAGTTAGGCCAG; 3′ CACATAGCGTAAAAGGAGCAACATAG
Terms and licenses: Academic/Nonprofit Terms; Industry Terms: Not Available to Industry
Depositor comments: NM_174886,NM_001278686,XM_017025959,NM_173209,XM_011525735,NM_173210,NM_173211,ENST00000401449,ENST00000548489,ENST00000405385,ENST00000551541,ENST00000345133,ENST00000400167,ENST00000472042 . The transcription factor ORF portion of this plasmid was synthesized by Genewiz. Please test multiple small colonies in case of plasmid recombination. To make this collection available in a timely manner, a portion of this collection was not fully sequenced by Addgene. If an Addgene verified full plasmid sequence is not available, please contact us prior to placing an order to request the full sequence.
How to cite: TFORF2569 was a gift from Feng Zhang (Addgene plasmid # 142121 ; http://n2t.net/addgene:142121 ; RRID:Addgene_142121)
