>Addgene plasmid #142121 | TFORF2569 | depositor partial sequence | sequence record 278500 | Insert
ACCGCCACCATGGACATTCCCTTGGACCTTTCTTCATCCGCTGGCTCAGGCAAGAGAAGGAGAAGGGGCA
ACCTACCCAAGGAGTCTGTGCAGATTCTTCGGGATTGGCTGTATGAGCACCGTTACAATGCCTATCCTTC
AGAGCAAGAAAAAGCGTTGCTGTCCCAGCAAACACACCTGTCTACGCTACAGGTCTGTAACTGGTTCATC
AACGCCCGCCGCAGGCTCCTCCCTGACATGCTGAGAAAGGATGGCAAAGATCCAAATCAGTTCACAATTT
CCCGCCGTGGGGCCAAGATTTCTGAAACGAGCTCTGTGGAGTCCGTGATGGGCATCAAAAACTTCATGCC
AGCTCTAGAGGAGACCCCATTTCATTCCTGTACAGCTGGGCCAAACCCAACCCTAGGGAGGCCACTGTCT
CCTAAGCCGTCATCCCCGGGATCAGTTTTGGCTCGTCCATCAGTGATCTGCCATACCACTGTGACTGCAT
TGAAAGATGTCCCTTTCTCTCTCTGCCAGTCGGTCGGTGTGGGACAAAACACAGATATACAGCAGATAGC
GGCCAAAAACTTCACAGACACCTCTCTCATGTACCCAGAGGACACTTGTAAATCTGGACCAAGTACGAAT
ACACAGAGTGGTCTTTTCAACACTCCTCCCCCTACTCCACCGGACCTCAACCAGGACTTCAGTGGATTTC
AGCTTCTAGTGGATGTTGCACTCAAACGGGCTGCAGAGATGGAGCTTCAGGCAAAACTTACAGCTTAGTA
ATGAACTAGTCCGTAACTTGAAAGTATTTCGATTTCTTGGCTTTATATATCTTGTGGAAAGGACGATCCC
GAGTCATCCGGCGCAGTTGT
