>Addgene plasmid #142121 | TFORF2569 | depositor partial sequence | sequence record 278501 | Barcode
TCCCGAGTCATCCGGCGCAGTTGT
